>Addgene plasmid #155821 | PHF6 | addgene full sequence | sequence record 376969 | Addgene NGS Result
GGCTCCGGTGCCCGTCAGTGGGCAGAGCGCACATCGCCCACAGTCCCCGAGAAGTTGGGGGGAGGGGTCG
GCAATTGAACCGGTGCCTAGAGAAGGTGGCGCGGGGTAAACTGGGAAAGTGATGTCGTGTACTGGCTCCG
CCTTTTTCCCGAGGGTGGGGGAGAACCGTATATAAGTGCAGTAGTCGCCGTGAACGTTCTTTTTCGCAAC
GGGTTTGCCGCCAGAACACAGGTAAGTGCCGTGTGTGGTTCCCGCGGGCCTGGCCTCTTTACGGGTTATG
GCCCTTGCGTGCCTTGAATTACTTCCACCTGGCTGCAGTACGTGATTCTTGATCCCGAGCTTCGGGTTGG
AAGTGGGTGGGAGAGTTCGAGGCCTTGCGCTTAAGGAGCCCCTTCGCCTCGTGCTTGAGTTGAGGCCTGG
CCTGGGCGCTGGGGCCGCCGCGTGCGAATCTGGTGGCACCTTCGCGCCTGTCTCGCTGCTTTCGATAAGT
CTCTAGCCATTTAAAATTTTTGATGACCTGCTGCGACGCTTTTTTTCTGGCAAGATAGTCTTGTAAATGC
GGGCCAAGATCTGCACACTGGTATTTCGGTTTTTGGGGCCGCGGGCGGCGACGGGGCCCGTGCGTCCCAG
CGCACATGTTCGGCGAGGCGGGGCCTGCGAGCGCGGCCACCGAGAATCGGACGGGGGTAGTCTCAAGCTG
GCCGGCCTGCTCTGGTGCCTGGCCTCGCGCCGCCGTGTATCGCCCCGCCCTGGGCGGCAAGGCTGGCCCG
GTCGGCACCAGTTGCGTGAGCGGAAAGATGGCCGCTTCCCGGCCCTGCTGCAGGGAGCTCAAAATGGAGG
ACGCGGCGCTCGGGAGAGCGGGCGGGTGAGTCACCCACACAAAGGAAAAGGGCCTTTCCGTCCTCAGCCG
TCGCTTCATGTGACTCCACGGAGTACCGGGCGCCGTCCAGGCACCTCGATTAGTTCTCGAGCTTTTGGAG
TACGTCGTCTTTAGGTTGGGGGGAGGGGTTTTATGCGATGGAGTTTCCCCACACTGAGTGGGTGGAGACT
GAAGTTAGGCCAGCTTGGCACTTGATGTAATTCTCCTTGGAATTTGCCCTTTTTGAGTTTGGATCTTGGT
TCATTCTCAAGCCTCAGACAGTGGTTCAAAGTTTTTTTCTTCCATTTCAGGTGTCGTGAGGAATTAGCTT
GGTACTAATACGACTCACTATAGGGAGACCCAAGCTGGCTAGGTAAGCTTGGTACCGAGCTCGGATCCAC
TAGTCCAGTGTGGTGGAATTCTGCAGATATCAACAAGTTTGTACAAAAAAGTTGGCATGTCAAGCTCAGT
TGAACAGAAAAAAGGGCCTACAAGACAGCGCAAATGTGGCTTTTGTAAGTCAAATAGAGACAAGGAATGT
GGACAGTTACTAATATCTGAAAACCAGAAGGTGGCAGCGCACCATAAGTGCATGCTCTTTTCATCTGCTT
TGGTATCATCACACTCTGATAATGAAAGTCTTGGTGGATTTTCTATTGAAGATGTCCAAAAGGAAATTAA
AAGAGGCACGAAGCTGATGTGTTCTTTGTGCCATTGTCCTGGAGCAACAATTGGTTGTGATGTGAAAACA
TGTCACAGGACATACCACTACCACTGTGCATTGCATGATAAAGCTCAAATACGAGAGAAACCTTCACAAG
GAATTTACATGGCCTATTGCCGAAAACACAAGAAAACTGCACATAACTCCGAAGCAGCTGATTTAGAAGA
AAGTTTTAATGAACATGAACTGGAGCCCTCATCACCTAAAAGTAAAAAGAAAAGTCGCAAAGGAAGGCCA
AGAAAAACTAATTTTAAAGGGCTGTCAGAAGATACCAGGTCCACATCCTCCCATGGAACAGATGAAATGG
AAAGTAGTTCCTATAGAGATAGGTCTCCACACAGAAGCAGCCCTAGTGACACCAGGCCTAAATGTGGATT
TTGCCATGTAGGGGAGGAAGAAAATGAAGCACGAGGAAAACTGCATATATTTAATGCCAAGAAGGCAGCT
GCCCATTATAAGTGCATGTTGTTTTCTTCTGGCACAGTCCAGCTCACAACAACATCAAGAGCAGAATTTG
GAGACTTTGATATTAAAACTGTACTTCAGGAGATTAAACGAGGAAAAAGAATGGTCTGTAGTTTTTATAT
TTGTTATGCAACATTACACTTGATTTGCTGCTTTAAATTTAGAGTACATCCCAAATTTATCCAGTCATCA
GAAAATTTAAAGTACCCAACTTTCTTGTACAAAGTGGTTGATATCCAGCACAGTGGCGGCCGCTCGAGTC
TAGAGGGCCCGCGGTTCGAAACCAGCGGAGGCGGCGGAAGCGGGGGAGGAGGCAGCGGCGGAGGCGGCAG
CGGGGGCGGCGGAAGCGCTACCGGTAAGCCTATCCCTAACCCTCTCCTCGGTCTCGATTCTACGCGTACC
GGTATGGCTTCTAACTTTACTCAGTTCGTTCTCGTCGACAATGGCGGAACTGGCGACGTGACTGTCGCCC
CAAGCAACTTCGCTAACGGGGTCGCTGAATGGATCAGCTCTAACTCGCGATCACAGGCTTACAAAGTAAC
CTGTAGCGTTCGTCAGAGCTCTGCGCAGAATCGCAAATACACCATCAAAGTCGAGGTGCCTAAAGTGGCA
ACCCAGACTGTTGGTGGTGAAGAGCTTCCTGTAGCCGGATGGAGATCTTACTTAAATATGGAACTAACCA
TTCCAATTTTCGCCACGAATTCCGACTGCGAGCTTATTGTTAAGGCAATGCAAGGTCTCCTAAAAGATGG
AAACCCGATTCCCTCGGCCATCGCGGCCAACTCCGGCATCTACGGAGGTGGAGGTGGATCTCGTACGGGT
TAGTAATGAGTTTAAACCCGCTGATCAGCCTCGACTGTGCCTTCTAGTTGCCAGCCATCTGTTGTTTGCC
CCTCCCCCGTGCCTTCCTTGACCCTGGAAGGTGCCACTCCCACTGTCCTTTCCTAATAAAATGAGGAAAT
TGCATCGCATTGTCTGAGTAGGTGTCATTCTATTCTGGGGGGTGGGGTGGGGCAGGACAGCAAGGGGGAG
GATTGGGAAGACAATAGCAGGCATGCTGGGGATGCGGTGGGCTCTATGGCTTCTGAGGCGGAAAGAACCA
GCTGGGGCTCTAGGGGGTATCCCC
[124 nt withheld, positions 3175-3298]
C
[91 nt withheld, positions 3300-3390]
AGGGTGATGGTTCACGTACCTAGAAGTTCCTATTCCGAAGTTCCTATTCTCTAGAAAGTATAGGAACTTC
CTTGGCCAAAAAGCCTGAACTCACCGCGACGTCTGTCGAGAAGTTTCTGATCGAAAAGTTCGACAGCGTC
TCCGACCTGATGCAGCTCTCGGAGGGCGAAGAATCTCGTGCTTTCAGCTTCGATGTAGGAGGGCGTGGAT
ATGTCCTGCGGGTAAATAGCTGCGCCGATGGTTTCTACAAAGATCGTTATGTTTATCGGCACTTTGCATC
GGCCGCGCTCCCGATTCCGGAAGTGCTTGACATTGGGGAATTCAGCGAGAGCCTGACCTATTGCATCTCC
CGCCGTGCACAGGGTGTCACGTTGCAAGACCTGCCTGAAACCGAACTGCCCGCTGTTCTGCAGCCGGTCG
CGGAGGCCATGGATGCGATCGCTGCGGCCGATCTTAGCCAGACGAGCGGGTTCGGCCCATTCGGACCGCA
AGGAATCGGTCAATACACTACATGGCGTGATTTCATATGCGCGATTGCTGATCCCCATGTGTATCACTGG
CAAACTGTGATGGACGACACCGTCAGTGCGTCCGTCGCGCAGGCTCTCGATGAGCTGATGCTTTGGGCCG
AGGACTGCCCCGAAGTCCGGCACCTCGTGCACGCGGATTTCGGCTCCAACAATGTCCTGACGGACAATGG
CCGCATAACAGCGGTCATTGACTGGAGCGAGGCGATGTTCGGGGATTCCCAATACGAGGTCGCCAACATC
TTCTTCTGGAGGCCGTGGTTGGCTTGTATGGAGCAGCAGACGCGCTACTTCGAGCGGAGGCATCCGGAGC
TTGCAGGATCGCCGCGGCTCCGGGCGTATATGCTCCGCATTGGTCTTGACCAACTCTATCAGAGCTTGGT
TGACGGCAATTTCGATGATGCAGCTTGGGCGCAGGGTCGATGCGACGCAATCGTCCGATCCGGAGCCGGG
ACTGTCGGGCGTACACAAATCGCCCGCAGAAGCGCGGCCGTCTGGACCGATGGCTGTGTAGAAGTACTCG
CCGATAGTGGAAACCGACGCCCCAGCACTCGTCCGAGGGCAAAGGAATAGCACGTACTACGAGATTTCGA
TTCCACCGCCGCCTTCTATGAAAGGTTGGGCTTCGGAATCGTTTTCCGGGACGCCGGCTGGATGATCCTC
CAGCGCGGGGATCTCATGCTGGAGTTCTTCGCCCACCCCAACTTGTTTATTGCAGCTTATAATGGTTACA
AATAAAGCAATAGCATCACAAATTTCACAAATAAAGCATTTTTTTCACTGCATTCTAGTTGTGGTTTGTC
CAAACTCATCAATGTATCTTATCATGTCTGTATACCGTCGACCTCTAGCTAGAGCTTGGCGTAATCATGG
TCATAGCTGTTTCCTGTGTGAAATTGTTATCCGCTCACAATTCCACACAACATACGAGCCGGAAGCATAA
AGTGTAAAGCCTGGGGTGCCTAATGAGTGAGCTAACTCACATTAATTGCGTTGCGCTCACTGCCCGCTTT
CCAGTCGGGAAACCTGTCGTGCCAGCTGCATTAATGAATCGGCCAACGCGCGGGGAGAGGCGGTTTGCGT
ATTGGGCGCTCTTCCGCTTCCTCGCTCACTGACTCGCTGCGCTCGGTCGTTCGGCTGCGGCGAGCGGTAT
CAGCTCACTCAAAGGCGGTAATACGGTTATCCACAGAATCAGGGGATAACGCAGGAAAGAACATGTGAGC
AAAAGGCCAGCAAAAGGCCAGGAACCGTAAAAAGGCCGCGTTGCTGGCGTTTTTCCATAGGCTCCGCCCC
CCTGACGAGCATCACAAAAATCGACGCTCAAGTCAGAGGTGGCGAAACCCGACAGGACTATAAAGATACC
AGGCGTTTCCCCCTGGAAGCTCCCTCGTGCGCTCTCCTGTTCCGACCCTGCCGCTTACCGGATACCTGTC
CGCCTTTCTCCCTTCGGGAAGCGTGGCGCTTTCTCATAGCTCACGCTGTAGGTATCTCAGTTCGGTGTAG
GTCGTTCGCTCCAAGCTGGGCTGTGTGCACGAACCCCCCGTTCAGCCCGACCGCTGCGCCTTATCCGGTA
ACTATCGTCTTGAGTCCAACCCGGTAAGACACGACTTATCGCCACTGGCAGCAGCCACTGGTAACAGGAT
TAGCAGAGCGAGGTATGTAGGCGGTGCTACAGAGTTCTTGAAGTGGTGGCCTAACTACGGCTACACTAGA
AGAACAGTATTTGGTATCTGCGCTCTGCTGAAGCCAGTTACCTTCGGAAAAAGAGTTGGTAGCTCTTGAT
CCGGCAAACAAACCACCGCTGGTAGCGGTGGTTTTTTTGTTTGCAAGCAGCAGATTACGCGCAGAAAAAA
AGGATCTCAAGAAGATCCTTTGATCTTTTCTACGGGGTCTGACGCTCAGTGGAACGAAAACTCACGTTAA
GGGATTTTGGTCATGAGATTATCAAAAAGGATCTTCACCTAGATCCTTTTAAATTAAAAATGAAGTTTTA
AATCAATCTAAAGTATATATGAGTAAACTTGGTCTGACAGTTACCAATGCTTAATCAGTGAGGCACCTAT
CTCAGCGATCTGTCTATTTCGTTCATCCATAGTTGCCTGACTCCCCGTCGTGTAGATAACTACGATACGG
GAGGGCTTACCATCTGGCCCCAGTGCTGCAATGATACCGCGAGACCCACGCTCACCGGCTCCAGATTTAT
CAGCAATAAACCAGCCAGCCGGAAGGGCCGAGCGCAGAAGTGGTCCTGCAACTTTATCCGCCTCCATCCA
GTCTATTAATTGTTGCCGGGAAGCTAGAGTAAGTAGTTCGCCAGTTAATAGTTTGCGCAACGTTGTTGCC
ATTGCTACAGGCATCGTGGTGTCACGCTCGTCGTTTGGTATGGCTTCATTCAGCTCCGGTTCCCAACGAT
CAAGGCGAGTTACATGATCCCCCATGTTGTGCAAAAAAGCGGTTAGCTCCTTCGGTCCTCCGATCGTTGT
CAGAAGTAAGTTGGCCGCAGTGTTATCACTCATGGTTATGGCAGCACTGCATAATTCTCTTACTGTCATG
CCATCCGTAAGATGCTTTTCTGTGACTGGTGAGTACTCAACCAAGTCATTCTGAGAATAGTGTATGCGGC
GACCGAGTTGCTCTTGCCCGGCGTCAATACGGGATAATACCGCGCCACATAGCAGAACTTTAAAAGTGCT
CATCATTGGAAAACGTTCTTCGGGGCGAAAACTCTCAAGGATCTTACCGCTGTTGAGATCCAGTTCGATG
TAACCCACTCGTGCACCCAACTGATCTTCAGCATCTTTTACTTTCACCAGCGTTTCTGGGTGAGCAAAAA
CAGGAAGGCAAAATGCCGCAAAAAAGGGAATAAGGGCGACACGGAAATGTTGAATACTCATACTCTTCCT
TTTTCAATATTATTGAAGCATTTATCAGGGTTATTGTCTCATGAGCGGATACATATTTGAATGTATTTAG
AAAAATAAACAAATAGGGGTTCCGCGCACATTTCCCCGAAAAGTGCCACCTGACGTCGACGGATCGGGAG
ATCTCCCGATCCCCTATGGTGCACTCTCAGTACAATCTGCTCTGATGCCGCATAGTTAAGCCAGTATCTG
CTCCCTGCTTGTGTGTTGGAGGTCGCTGAGTAGTGCGCGAGCAAAATTTAAGCTACAACAAGGCAAGGCT
TGACCGACAATTGCATGAAGAATCTGCTTAGGGTTAGGCGTTTTGCGCTGCTTCGCGATGTACGGGCCAG
ATATACGCGTTGACATTGATTATTGACTAGGCTTTTGCAAAAAGCTTTGCAAAGATGGATAAAGTTTTAA
ACAGAGAGGAATCTTTGCAGCTAATGGACCTTCTAGGTCTTGAAAGGAGTGGGAATT
Features (pLannotate 1.2.2; 24 found; start..end, strand, type, name):
      1..1179    +  promoter       EF-1α promoter: strong constitutive promoter for human elongation factor EF-1α
   1196..1214    +  promoter       T7 promoter: promoter for bacteriophage T7 RNA polymerase
   1294..1311    +  protein_bind   attB1 (fragment): mutant version of attB; core recombination site for the Gateway® BP reaction BP Clonase™
   1317..2162    +  CDS            PHF6 (fragment): PHF6_HUMAN - Also known as CENP-31, KIAA1823. Experimental evidence at protein level: Swiss-Prot protein existence level 1. Transcriptional regulator that associates with ribosomal RNA promoters and suppresses ribosomal RNA (rRNA) transcription. From Homo sapiens (Human).
   2254..2278    -  protein_bind   attB2: mutant version of attB; recombination site for the Gateway® BP reaction BP Clonase™
   2403..2444    +  CDS            V5 tag: epitope tag from simian virus 5
   2457..2843    +  CDS            MS2: bacteriophage MS2 coat protein binds to a specific stem-loop structure in the viral RNA (Peabody, 1993)
   2905..3129    +  polyA_signal   bGH poly(A) signal: bovine growth hormone polyadenylation signal
   3133..3154    +  promoter       SV40 promoter (fragment): SV40 enhancer and early promoter
   3175..3408    +  rep_origin     f1 ori (fragment) (sequence partly withheld): f1 bacteriophage origin of replication; arrow indicates direction of (+) strand synthesis
   3413..3460    +  protein_bind   FRT: FLP-mediated recombination occurs in the 8-bp core sequence TCTAGAAA (Turan and Bode, 2011). FLP recombinase from the Saccharomyces cerevisiae 2μ plasmid
   3468..4490    +  CDS            HygR: aminoglycoside phosphotransferase from E. coli; aph(4)-Ia; confers resistance to hygromycin
   4500..4625    +  CDS            ble (fragment): BLE_KLEPN - Experimental evidence at protein level: Swiss-Prot protein existence level 1. Binding protein with a strong affinity to the bleomycin family of antibiotics. Binds to CL990; an antimitotic-antibiotic compound. From Klebsiella pneumoniae.
   4620..4741    +  polyA_signal   SV40 poly(A) signal: SV40 polyadenylation signal
   4814..4830    -  protein_bind   lac operator: The lac repressor binds to the lac operator to inhibit transcription in E. coli. This inhibition can be relieved by adding lactose or isopropyl-β-D-thiogalactopyranoside (IPTG). lac repressor encoded by lacI
   4838..4868    -  promoter       lac promoter: promoter for the E. coli lac operon
   4883..4904    -  protein_bind   CAP binding site: CAP binding activates transcription in the presence of cAMP. E. coli catabolite activator protein
   4917..5009    -  CDS            lacI (fragment): lac repressor; lacI; The lac repressor binds to the lac operator to inhibit transcription in E. coli. This inhibition can be relieved by adding lactose or isopropyl-β-D-thiogalactopyranoside (IPTG).
   5192..5780    -  rep_origin     ori: high-copy-number ColE1/pMB1/pBR322/pUC origin of replication
   5951..6811    -  CDS            AmpR: β-lactamase; bla; confers resistance to ampicillin, carbenicillin, and related antibiotics
   6812..6916    -  promoter       AmpR promoter: bla
   6975..7027    -  misc_feature   bom (fragment): basis of mobility region from pBR322
   7182..7200    +  enhancer       CMV enhancer (fragment): human cytomegalovirus immediate early enhancer
   7225..7291    +  CDS            small t antigen (fragment): SV40 (simian virus 40) small t antigen
