[The description below was written by a language model from this plasmid's Addgene catalogue record and pLannotate feature annotations shown in this document.]
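Description:
PHF6 is a mammalian expression plasmid built on the Gateway destination backbone E2.pEF5-DEST-FL-V5-MCP, carrying the human PHF6 open reading frame (a transcriptional regulator linked to repression of ribosomal RNA transcription) as one member of an RNA-binding protein tethering library. It is propagated in E. coli through a high-copy ColE1/pUC-type origin with ampicillin resistance (β-lactamase under its own promoter). A partial f1 origin and lac promoter/operator remnants are also annotated in the backbone.

Expression is driven by the strong constitutive human EF-1α promoter, followed by a T7 promoter. The PHF6 coding sequence sits between attB1 and attB2 sites left by Gateway recombination, and according to the record it is fused at its C terminus to a backbone-encoded V5 epitope tag and the bacteriophage MS2 coat protein (MCP), with a bovine growth hormone polyadenylation signal terminating the transcript. The annotation tool labels the PHF6 match as a fragment covering somewhat less than the stated 939 bp insert, while the record lists no mutation. MCP binds MS2 stem-loop RNA structures, so the fusion can be recruited to a reporter mRNA bearing such hairpins, allowing the effect of tethered PHF6 on that transcript to be measured. The V5 tag permits detection of the fusion protein.

Downstream, an FRT site directly precedes a hygromycin resistance gene with an SV40 polyadenylation signal. This arrangement is typical of vectors designed for FLP-mediated integration into a genomic FRT landing site with hygromycin selection, although the record does not state that it was used this way. The stated purpose is use in a tethered-function screen for factors influencing mRNA stability and translation.
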