Addgene plasmid #155821: PHF6
Purpose: For use in RBP tethering screen
Depositing lab: Eugene Yeo. Depositing organization: University of California, San Diego (UCSD). Publication: Large-scale tethered function assays identify factors that regulate mRNA stability and translation. Luo EC, Nathanson JL, Tan FE, Schwartz JL, Schmok JC, Shankar A, Markmiller S, Yee BA, Sathe S, Pratt GA, Scaletta DB, Ha Y, Hill DE, Aigner S, Yeo GW. Nat Struct Mol Biol. 2020 Oct;27(10):989-1000. doi: 10.1038/s41594-020-0477-6. Epub 2020 Aug 17. PubMed 32807991.
Backbone
  Vector backbone: E2.pEF5-DEST-FL-V5-MCP
  Backbone size w/o insert (bp): 7357
  Vector type: Mammalian Expression
Growth in bacteria
  Bacterial resistance: Ampicillin, 100 μg/mL
  Growth temperature: 37°C
  Growth strain: DH5alpha
  Copy number: High Copy
Gene/Insert
  Gene/Insert name: PHF6 (alt name: Accession: BC005994.1)
  Species: H. sapiens (human)
  Insert size (bp): 939
  Mutation: none
  Entrez Gene: PHF6 (a.k.a. BFLS, BORJ, CENP-31)
  Promoter: EF-1a
  Tag / fusion protein: V5-MCP (C terminal on backbone)
  Cloning method: Gateway Cloning
  Sequencing primers: 5′ TAATACGACTCACTATAGGG; 3′ gctcgagtctagagggc
Resource information
  A portion of this plasmid was derived from a plasmid made by: DNASU Plasmid Repository Center for Personalized Diagnostics Biodesign Institute
Terms and licenses: Academic/Nonprofit Terms; Industry Terms: Not Available to Industry
How to cite: PHF6 was a gift from Eugene Yeo (Addgene plasmid # 155821 ; http://n2t.net/addgene:155821 ; RRID:Addgene_155821)
