>Addgene plasmid #155821 | PHF6 | depositor partial sequence | sequence record 301225 | Insert Sequence
ATGTCAAGCTCAGTTGAACAGAAAAAAGGGCCTACAAGACAGCGCAAATGTGGCTTTTGTAAGTCAAATA
GAGACAAGGAATGTGGACAGTTACTAATATCTGAAAACCAGAAGGTGGCAGCGCACCATAAGTGCATGCT
CTTTTCATCTGCTTTGGTATCATCACACTCTGATAATGAAAGTCTTGGTGGATTTTCTATTGAAGATGTC
CAAAAGGAAATTAAAAGAGGCACGAAGCTGATGTGTTCTTTGTGCCATTGTCCTGGAGCAACAATTGGTT
GTGATGTGAAAACATGTCACAGGACATACCACTACCACTGTGCATTGCATGATAAAGCTCAAATACGAGA
GAAACCTTCACAAGGAATTTACATGGCCTATTGCCGAAAACACAAGAAAACTGCACATAACTCCGAAGCA
GCTGATTTAGAAGAAAGTTTTAATGAACATGAACTGGAGCCCTCATCACCTAAAAGTAAAAAGAAAAGTC
GCAAAGGAAGGCCAAGAAAAACTAATTTTAAAGGGCTGTCAGAAGATACCAGGTCCACATCCTCCCATGG
AACAGATGAAATGGAAAGTAGTTCCTATAGAGATAGGTCTCCACACAGAAGCAGCCCTAGTGACACCAGG
CCTAAATGTGGATTTTGCCATGTAGGGGAGGAAGAAAATGAAGCACGAGGAAAACTGCATATATTTAATG
CCAAGAAGGCAGCTGCCCATTATAAGTGCATGTTGTTTTCTTCTGGCACAGTCCAGCTCACAACAACATC
AAGAGCAGAATTTGGAGACTTTGATATTAAAACTGTACTTCAGGAGATTAAACGAGGAAAAAGAATGGTC
TGTAGTTTTTATATTTGTTATGCAACATTACACTTGATTTGCTGCTTTAAATTTAGAGTACATCCCAAAT
TTATCCAGTCATCAGAAAATTTAAAGTAG
